Addgene plasmid #58103: tdTomato-H3.3-N-14
Purpose: Localization: Nucleus/Histones, Excitation: 554, Emission: 581
Depositing lab: Michael Davidson. Depositing organization: Florida State University, Tallahassee.
Backbone
  Vector backbone: tdTomato-N1
  Backbone size w/o insert (bp): 4750
  Vector type: Mammalian Expression
  Selectable markers: Neomycin (select with G418)
Growth in bacteria
  Bacterial resistance: Kanamycin, 50 μg/mL
  Growth temperature: 37°C
  Growth strain: DH5alpha
  Copy number: High Copy
Gene/Insert
  Gene/Insert name: H3.3 (alt name: NM_008211.3)
  Species: M. musculus (mouse)
  Entrez Gene: H3f3b (a.k.a. 9430068D06Rik, H3-3a, H3-3b, H3.3B)
  Promoter: CMV
  Tag / fusion protein: tdTomato (C terminal on backbone)
  Cloning method: Unknown
  Sequencing primers: 5′ CMV-F; 3′ SV40pA-R
Terms and licenses: Academic/Nonprofit Terms; Industry Terms: Not Available to Industry
Depositor comments: . Excitation = 554; Emission = 581
How to cite: tdTomato-H3.3-N-14 was a gift from Michael Davidson (Addgene plasmid # 58103 ; http://n2t.net/addgene:58103 ; RRID:Addgene_58103)
