[The description below was written by a language model from this plasmid's Addgene catalogue record.]
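Description:
tdTomato-H3.3-N-14 is a mammalian expression plasmid built on the tdTomato-N1 backbone (about 4.75 kb without the insert) that produces a fluorescently labelled histone for imaging chromatin in living or fixed cells. It is maintained in E. coli as a high-copy plasmid under kanamycin selection, and it also carries a neomycin resistance marker so that transfected mammalian cells can be selected with G418, for example to derive stable lines. The record does not include a feature table, so the specific replication origins and the promoters driving the resistance marker are not stated.

The insert is the mouse histone variant H3.3, corresponding to the H3f3b gene, expressed from the CMV promoter, a strong constitutive promoter in most mammalian cell types. The histone coding sequence sits upstream of tdTomato, so the fluorescent protein is fused to the C terminus of H3.3; the "N-14" in the name probably refers to this N1-type arrangement and a linker between the two parts, although the record does not explain it. The listed 3′ sequencing primer implies an SV40 polyadenylation signal downstream of the fusion. tdTomato is a bright tandem-dimer red-orange fluorescent protein, recorded here with excitation at 554 nm and emission at 581 nm.

Because H3.3 is incorporated into nucleosomes, the fusion localizes to the nucleus and marks chromatin. The stated purpose is as a nucleus/histone localization marker, making it suitable for visualizing nuclei, following chromosome behaviour through the cell cycle, or serving as a red reference channel in multicolour fluorescence microscopy.
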