>Addgene plasmid #58103 | tdTomato-H3.3-N-14 | depositor partial sequence | sequence record 89239 | insert sequence
AACGTCAGATCCGCTAGCGCTACCGGACTCAGATCTCGAGCTCAAGCTTCGCCACC
[408 nt withheld, positions 57-464]
GGGTCCGGAAGCGCAGGCAGTGGGGATCCACCGGTCGCCACCATGGTGAGCAAGGGCGAGGAGGTCATCA
AAGAGTTCATGCGCTTCAAGGTGCGCATGGAGGGCTCCATGAACGGCCACGAGTTCGAGATCGAGGGCGA
GGGCGAGGGCCGCCCCTACGAGGGCACCCAGACCGCCAAGCTGAAGGTGACCAAGGGCGGCCCCCTGCCC
TTCGCCTGGGACATCCTGTCCCCCCAGTTCATGTACGGCTCCAAGGCGTACGTGAAGCACCCCGCCGACA
TCCCCGATTACAAGAAGCTGTCCTTCCCCGAGGGCTTCAAGTGGGAGCGCGTGATGAACTTCGAGGACGG
CGGTCTGGTGACCGTGACCCAGGACTCCTCCCTGCAGGACGGCACGCTGATCTACAAGGTGAAGATGCGC
GGCACCAACTTCCCCCCCGACGGCCCCGTAATGCAGAAGAAGACCATGGGCTGGGAGGCCTCCACCGAGC
GCCTGTACCCCCGCGACGGCGTGCTGAAGGGCGAGATCCACCAGGCCCTGAAGCTGAAGGACGGCGGCCA
CTACCTGGTGGAGTTCAAGACCATCTACATGGCCAAGAAGCCCGTGCAACTGCCCGGCTACTACTACGTG
GACACCAAGCTGGACATCACCTCCCACAACGAGGACTACACCATCGTGGAACAGTACGAGCGCTCCGAGG
GCCGCCACCACCTGTTCCTGGGGCATGGCACCGGCAGCACCGGCAGCGGCAGCTCCGGCACCGCCTCCTC
CGAGGACAACAACATGGCCGTCATCAAAGAGTTCATGCGCTTCAAGGTGCGCATGGAGGGCTCCATGAAC
GGCCACGAGTTCGAGATCGAGGGCGAGGGCGAGGGCCGCCCCTACGAGGGCACCCAGACCGCCAAGCTGA
AGGTGACCAAGGGCGGCCCCCTGCCCTTCGCCTGGGACATCCTGTCCCCCCAGTTCATGTACGGCTCCAA
GGCGTACGTGAAGCACCCCGCCGACATCCCCGATTACAAGAAGCTGTCCTTCCCCGAGGGCTTCAAGTGG
GAGCGCGTGATGAACTTCGAGGACGGCGGTCTGGTGACCGTGACCCAGGACTCCTCCCTGCAGGACGGCA
CGCTGATCTACAAGGTGAAGATGCGCGGCACCAACTTCCCCCCCGACGGCCCCGTAATGCAGAAGAAGAC
CATGGGCTGGGAGGCCTCCACCGAGCGCCTGTACCCCCGCGACGGCGTGCTGAAGGGCGAGATCCACCAG
GCCCTGAAGCTGAAGGACGGCGGCCACTACCTGGTGGAGTTCAAGACCATCTACATGGCCAAGAAGCCCG
TGCAACTGCCCGGCTACTACTACGTGGACACCAAGCTGGACATCACCTCCCACAACGAGGACTACACCAT
CGTGGAACAGTACGAGCGCTCCGAGGGCCGCCACCACCTGTTCCTGTACGGCATGGACGAGCTGTACAAG
TAAGCGGCCGCGACTCTAGATCATAATCAGCCATACCACATT
