>Addgene plasmid #58103 | tdTomato-H3.3-N-14 | addgene partial sequence | sequence record 121688 | CMV-F 5'-CGCAAATGGGCGGTAGGCGTG-3'
TGGTTTAGTGAACCGTCAGATCCGCTAGCGCTACCGGACTCAGATCTCGAGCTCAAGCTTCGCCACC
[408 nt withheld, positions 68-475]
GGGTCCGGAAGCGCAGGCAGTGGGGATCCACCGGTCGCCACCATGGTGAGCAAGGGCGAGGAGGTCATCA
AAGAGTTCATGCGCTTCAAGGTGCGCATGGAGGGCTCCATGAACGGCCACGAGTTCGAGATCGAGGGCGA
GGGCGAGGGCCGCCCCTAC
